>Addgene plasmid #87309 | pUC19-T7-Top-T | addgene full sequence | sequence record 174738 | Addgene NGS Result
GACCTACACCGAACTGAGATACCTACAGCGTGAGCTATGAGAAAGCGCCACGCTTCCCGAAGGGAGAAAG
GCGGACAGGTATCCGGTAAGCGGCAGGGTCGGAACAGGAGAGCGCACGAGGGAGCTTCCAGGGGGAAACG
CCTGGTATCTTTATAGTCCTGTCGGGTTTCGCCACCTCTGACTTGAGCGTCGATTTTTGTGATGCTCGTC
AGGGGGGCGGAGCCTATGGAAAAACGCCAGCAACGCGGCCTTTTTACGGTTCCTGGCCTTTTGCTGGCCT
TTTGCTCACATGTTCTTTCCTGCGTTATCCCCTGATTCTGTGGATAACCGTATTACCGCCTTTGAGTGAG
CTGATACCGCTCGCCGCAGCCGAACGACCGAGCGCAGCGAGTCAGTGAGCGAGGAAGCGGAAGAGCGCCC
AATACGCAAACCGCCTCTCCCCGCGCGTTGGCCGATTCATTAATGCAGCTGGCACGACAGGTTTCCCGAC
TGGAAAGCGGGCAGTGAGCGCAACGCAATTAATGTGAGTTAGCTCACTCATTAGGCACCCCAGGCTTTAC
ACTTTATGCTTCCGGCTCGTATGTTGTGTGGAATTGTGAGCGGATAACAATTTCACACAGGAAACAGCTA
TGACCATGATTACGCCAAGCTTGCATGCCTGCAGGTCGACTCTAGACGATCCCGCGAAATTAATACGACT
CACTATAGGATGATGGAGACGGTCGGGTCCAGGATCATTCATGGCAAGAGACGGTCGGGTCCAGATGATG
CGGATTAGCATAACCCCTTGGGGCCTCTAAACGGGTCTTGAGGGGTTTTTTGCCCGGGTACCGAGCTCGA
ATTCACTGGCCGTCGTTTTACAACGTCGTGACTGGGAAAACCCTGGCGTTACCCAACTTAATCGCCTTGC
AGCACATCCCCCTTTCGCCAGCTGGCGTAATAGCGAAGAGGCCCGCACCGATCGCCCTTCCCAACAGTTG
CGCAGCCTGAATGGCGAATGGCGCCTGATGCGGTATTTTCTCCTTACGCATCTGTGCGGTATTTCACACC
GCATATGGTGCACTCTCAGTACAATCTGCTCTGATGCCGCATAGTTAAGCCAGCCCCGACACCCGCCAAC
ACCCGCTGACGCGCCCTGACGGGCTTGTCTGCTCCCGGCATCCGCTTACAGACAAGCTGTGACCGTCTCC
GGGAGCTGCATGTGTCAGAGGTTTTCACCGTCATCACCGAAACGCGCGAGACGAAAGGGCCTCGTGATAC
GCCTATTTTTATAGGTTAATGTCATGATAATAATGGTTTCTTAGACGTCAGGTGGCACTTTTCGGGGAAA
TGTGCGCGGAACCCCTATTTGTTTATTTTTCTAAATACATTCAAATATGTATCCGCTCATGAGACAATAA
CCCTGATAAATGCTTCAATAATATTGAAAAAGGAAGAGTATGAGTATTCAACATTTCCGTGTCGCCCTTA
TTCCCTTTTTTGCGGCATTTTGCCTTCCTGTTTTTGCTCACCCAGAAACGCTGGTGAAAGTAAAAGATGC
TGAAGATCAGTTGGGTGCACGAGTGGGTTACATCGAACTGGATCTCAACAGCGGTAAGATCCTTGAGAGT
TTTCGCCCCGAAGAACGTTTTCCAATGATGAGCACTTTTAAAGTTCTGCTATGTGGCGCGGTATTATCCC
GTATTGACGCCGGGCAAGAGCAACTCGGTCGCCGCATACACTATTCTCAGAATGACTTGGTTGAGTACTC
ACCAGTCACAGAAAAGCATCTTACGGATGGCATGACAGTAAGAGAATTATGCAGTGCTGCCATAACCATG
AGTGATAACACTGCGGCCAACTTACTTCTGACAACGATCGGAGGACCGAAGGAGCTAACCGCTTTTTTGC
ACAACATGGGGGATCATGTAACTCGCCTTGATCGTTGGGAACCGGAGCTGAATGAAGCCATACCAAACGA
CGAGCGTGACACCACGATGCCTGTAGCAATGGCAACAACGTTGCGCAAACTATTAACTGGCGAACTACTT
ACTCTAGCTTCCCGGCAACAATTAATAGACTGGATGGAGGCGGATAAAGTTGCAGGACCACTTCTGCGCT
CGGCCCTTCCGGCTGGCTGGTTTATTGCTGATAAATCTGGAGCCGGTGAGCGTGGGTCTCGCGGTATCAT
TGCAGCACTGGGGCCAGATGGTAAGCCCTCCCGTATCGTAGTTATCTACACGACGGGGAGTCAGGCAACT
ATGGATGAACGAAATAGACAGATCGCTGAGATAGGTGCCTCACTGATTAAGCATTGGTAACTGTCAGACC
AAGTTTACTCATATATACTTTAGATTGATTTAAAACTTCATTTTTAATTTAAAAGGATCTAGGTGAAGAT
CCTTTTTGATAATCTCATGACCAAAATCCCTTAACGTGAGTTTTCGTTCCACTGAGCGTCAGACCCCGTA
GAAAAGATCAAAGGATCTTCTTGAGATCCTTTTTTTCTGCGCGTAATCTGCTGCTTGCAAACAAAAAAAC
CACCGCTACCAGCGGTGGTTTGTTTGCCGGATCAAGAGCTACCAACTCTTTTTCCGAAGGTAACTGGCTT
CAGCAGAGCGCAGATACCAAATACTGTTCTTCTAGTGTAGCCGTAGTTAGGCCACCACTTCAAGAACTCT
GTAGCACCGCCTACATACCTCGCTCTGCTAATCCTGTTACCAGTGGCTGCTGCCAGTGGCGATAAGTCGT
GTCTTACCGGGTTGGACTCAAGACGATAGTTACCGGATAAGGCGCAGCGGTCGGGCTGAACGGGGGGTTC
GTGCACACAGCCCAGCTTGGAGCGAAC
Features (pLannotate 1.2.2; 14 found; start..end, strand, type, name):
    415..507     +  CDS            lacI (fragment): lac repressor; lacI; The lac repressor binds to the lac operator to inhibit transcription in E. coli. This inhibition can be relieved by adding lactose or isopropyl-β-D-thiogalactopyranoside (IPTG).
    520..541     +  protein_bind   CAP binding site: CAP binding activates transcription in the presence of cAMP. E. coli catabolite activator protein
    556..586     +  promoter       lac promoter: promoter for the E. coli lac operon
    594..610     +  protein_bind   lac operator: The lac repressor binds to the lac operator to inhibit transcription in E. coli. This inhibition can be relieved by adding lactose or isopropyl-β-D-thiogalactopyranoside (IPTG). lac repressor encoded by lacI
    647..683     -  misc_feature   MCS (fragment): pUC18/19 multiple cloning site
    691..709     +  promoter       T7 promoter: promoter for bacteriophage T7 RNA polymerase
    776..822     +  terminator     T7 terminator: transcription terminator for bacteriophage T7 RNA polymerase
    823..844     -  misc_feature   MCS (fragment): pUC18/19 multiple cloning site
    841..998     +  CDS            lacZα (fragment): LacZα fragment of β-galactosidase; lacZ fragment
   1004..1103    -  misc_feature   bom (fragment): basis of mobility region from pBR322
   1205..1240    -  CDS            rop (fragment): Rop protein, which maintains plasmids at low copy number; rop
   1335..1439    +  promoter       AmpR promoter: bla
   1440..2300    +  CDS            AmpR: β-lactamase; bla; confers resistance to ampicillin, carbenicillin, and related antibiotics
   2471..232     +  rep_origin     ori (across the origin): high-copy-number ColE1/pMB1/pBR322/pUC origin of replication
