[The description below was written by a language model from this plasmid's Addgene catalogue record and pLannotate feature annotations shown in this document.]
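Description:
pUC19-T7-Top-T is a small (about 2.8 kb) bacterial expression plasmid built on the pUC19 cloning backbone and intended for synthetic-biology work in E. coli. It replicates from the high-copy ColE1/pMB1-type pUC origin and is selected with ampicillin through the β-lactamase gene (AmpR) driven by its own bla promoter. The annotation also picks up the usual pUC19 remnants: the CAP binding site, lac promoter and lac operator, a lacZα fragment interrupted by the insert, and short fragments matching lacI, bom and rop, which are vestigial backbone sequences rather than functional parts.

The payload is a 146 bp synthetic insert cloned between the XbaI and XmaI sites of the polylinker, both of which are retained. It consists of a bacteriophage T7 promoter followed by a short transcribed region and a T7 terminator, so the unit produces a defined non-coding RNA rather than a protein. That RNA is the "Top" strand of the Split-Broccoli system, in which a fluorogenic RNA aptamer is divided into two separate transcripts. According to the associated publication title, the split aptamer is used to visualise RNA-RNA assembly in vivo, so a signal would be expected only when Top pairs with its complementary partner strand, which is not carried on this plasmid. Because transcription depends on the T7 promoter, expression requires a source of T7 RNA polymerase, either a host strain that supplies it or an in vitro transcription reaction. The record does not specify which expression strain was used; the listed strain is a standard cloning host for propagation.
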