Addgene plasmid #87309: pUC19-T7-Top-T
Purpose: Expresses the "Top" transcript of the Split-Broccoli system under the control of the T7 promoter.
Depositing lab: Donald Burke. Depositing organization: University of Missouri at Columbia. Publication: A Fluorescent Split Aptamer for Visualizing RNA-RNA Assembly In Vivo. Alam KK, Tawiah KD, Lichte MF, Porciani D, Burke DH. ACS Synth Biol. 2017 May 26. doi: 10.1021/acssynbio.7b00059. PubMed 28548488.
Backbone
  Vector backbone: pUC19
  Backbone size w/o insert (bp): 2686
  Total vector size (bp): 2827
  Vector type: Bacterial Expression, Synthetic Biology
Growth in bacteria
  Bacterial resistance: Ampicillin, 100 μg/mL
  Growth temperature: 37°C
  Growth strain: DH5alpha
  Copy number: High Copy
Gene/Insert
  Gene/Insert name: Split-Broccoli system "Top" transcript
  Species: Synthetic
  Insert size (bp): 146
  Promoter: T7
  Cloning method: Restriction Enzyme; 5′ cloning site XbaI (not destroyed); 3′ cloning site XmaI (not destroyed)
  Sequencing primers: 5′ GCTATGACCATGATTACGCCAAG
Terms and licenses: Academic/Nonprofit Terms; Industry Terms: Not Available to Industry
How to cite: pUC19-T7-Top-T was a gift from Donald Burke (Addgene plasmid # 87309 ; http://n2t.net/addgene:87309 ; RRID:Addgene_87309)
